>Addgene plasmid #76937 | MAST2 gRNA (BRDN0001146731) | addgene full sequence | sequence record 186798 | Addgene Assembled Sequence
CCCGGGTGCAAAGATGGATAAAGTTTTAAACAGAGAGGAATCTTTGCAGCTAATGGACCTTCTAGGTCTT
GAAAGGAGTGGGAATTGGCTCCGGTGCCCGTCAGTGGGCAGAGCGCACATCGCCCACAGTCCCCGAGAAG
TTGGGGGGAGGGGTCGGCAATTGATCCGGTGCCTAGAGAAGGTGGCGCGGGGTAAACTGGGAAAGTGATG
TCGTGTACTGGCTCCGCCTTTTTCCCGAGGGTGGGGGAGAACCGTATATAAGTGCAGTAGTCGCCGTGAA
CGTTCTTTTTCGCAACGGGTTTGCCGCCAGAACACAGGTAAGTGCCGTGTGTGGTTCCCGCGGGCCTGGC
CTCTTTACGGGTTATGGCCCTTGCGTGCCTTGAATTACTTCCACCTGGCTGCAGTACGTGATTCTTGATC
CCGAGCTTCGGGTTGGAAGTGGGTGGGAGAGTTCGAGGCCTTGCGCTTAAGGAGCCCCTTCGCCTCGTGC
TTGAGTTGAGGCCTGGCCTGGGCGCTGGGGCCGCCGCGTGCGAATCTGGTGGCACCTTCGCGCCTGTCTC
GCTGCTTTCGATAAGTCTCTAGCCATTTAAAATTTTTGATGACCTGCTGCGACGCTTTTTTTCTGGCAAG
ATAGTCTTGTAAATGCGGGCCAAGATCTGCACACTGGTATTTCGGTTTTTGGGGCCGCGGGCGGCGACGG
GGCCCGTGCGTCCCAGCGCACATGTTCGGCGAGGCGGGGCCTGCGAGCGCGGCCACCGAGAATCGGACGG
GGGTAGTCTCAAGCTGGCCGGCCTGCTCTGGTGCCTGGCCTCGCGCCGCCGTGTATCGCCCCGCCCTGGG
CGGCAAGGCTGGCCCGGTCGGCACCAGTTGCGTGAGCGGAAAGATGGCCGCTTCCCGGCCCTGCTGCAGG
GAGCTCAAAATGGAGGACGCGGCGCTCGGGAGAGCGGGCGGGTGAGTCACCCACACAAAGGAAAAGGGCC
TTTCCGTCCTCAGCCGTCGCTTCATGTGACTCCACGGAGTACCGGGCGCCGTCCAGGCACCTCGATTAGT
TCTCGAGCTTTTGGAGTACGTCGTCTTTAGGTTGGGGGGAGGGGTTTTATGCGATGGAGTTTCCCCACAC
TGAGTGGGTGGAGACTGAAGTTAGGCCAGCTTGGCACTTGATGTAATTCTCCTTGGAATTTGCCCTTTTT
GAGTTTGGATCTTGGTTCATTCTCAAGCCTCAGACAGTGGTTCAAAGTTTTTTTCTTCCATTTCAGGTGT
CGTGACGTACGGCCACCATGACCGAGTACAAGCCCACGGTGCGCCTCGCCACCCGCGACGACGTCCCCAG
GGCCGTACGCACCCTCGCCGCCGCGTTCGCCGACTACCCCGCCACGCGCCACACCGTCGATCCGGACCGC
CACATCGAGCGGGTCACCGAGCTGCAAGAACTCTTCCTCACGCGCGTCGGGCTCGACATCGGCAAGGTGT
GGGTCGCGGACGACGGCGCCGCCGTGGCGGTCTGGACCACGCCGGAGAGCGTCGAAGCGGGGGCGGTGTT
CGCCGAGATCGGCCCGCGCATGGCCGAGTTGAGCGGTTCCCGGCTGGCCGCGCAGCAACAGATGGAAGGC
CTCCTGGCGCCGCACCGGCCCAAGGAGCCCGCGTGGTTCCTGGCCACCGTCGGAGTCTCGCCCGACCACC
AGGGCAAGGGTCTGGGCAGCGCCGTCGTGCTCCCCGGAGTGGAGGCGGCCGAGCGCGCCGGGGTGCCCGC
CTTCCTGGAGACCTCCGCGCCCCGCAACCTCCCCTTCTACGAGCGGCTCGGCTTCACCGTCACCGCCGAC
GTCGAGGTGCCCGAAGGACCGCGCACCTGGTGCATGACCCGCAAGCCCGGTGCCTGAACGCGTTAAGTCG
ACAATCAACCTCTGGATTACAAAATTTGTGAAAGATTGACTGGTATTCTTAACTATGTTGCTCCTTTTAC
GCTATGTGGATACGCTGCTTTAATGCCTTTGTATCATGCTATTGCTTCCCGTATGGCTTTCATTTTCTCC
TCCTTGTATAAATCCTGGTTGCTGTCTCTTTATGAGGAGTTGTGGCCCGTTGTCAGGCAACGTGGCGTGG
TGTGCACTGTGTTTGCTGACGCAACCCCCACTGGTTGGGGCATTGCCACCACCTGTCAGCTCCTTTCCGG
GACTTTCGCTTTCCCCCTCCCTATTGCCACGGCGGAACTCATCGCCGCCTGCCTTGCCCGCTGCTGGACA
GGGGCTCGGCTGTTGGGCACTGACAATTCCGTGGTGTTGTCGGGGAAATCATCGTCCTTTCCTTGGCTGC
TCGCCTGTGTTGCCACCTGGATTCTGCGCGGGACGTCCTTCTGCTACGTCCCTTCGGCCCTCAATCCAGC
GGACCTTCCTTCCCGCGGCCTGCTGCCGGCTCTGCGGCCTCTTCCGCGTCTTCGCCTTCGCCCTCAGACG
AGTCGGATCTCCCTTTGGGCCGCCTCCCCGCGTCGACTTTAAGACCAATGACTTACAAGGCAGCTGTAGA
TCTTAGCCACTTTTTAAAAGAAAAGGGGGGACTGGAAGGGCTAATTCACTCCCAACGAAGACAAGATCTG
CTTTTTGCTTGTACTGGGTCTCTCTGGTTAGACCAGATCTGAGCCTGGGAGCTCTCTGGCTAACTAGGGA
ACCCACTGCTTAAGCCTCAATAAAGCTTGCCTTGAGTGCTTCAAGTAGTGTGTGCCCGTCTGTTGTGTGA
CTCTGGTAACTAGAGATCCCTCAGACCCTTTTAGTCAGTGTGGAAAATCTCTAGCAGTACGTATAGTAGT
TCATGTCATCTTATTATTCAGTATTTATAACTTGCAAAGAAATGAATATCAGAGAGTGAGAGGAACTTGT
TTATTGCAGCTTATAATGGTTACAAATAAAGCAATAGCATCACAAATTTCACAAATAAAGCATTTTTTTC
ACTGCATTCTAGTTGTGGTTTGTCCAAACTCATCAATGTATCTTATCATGTCTGGCTCTAGCTATCCCGC
CCCTAACTCCGCCCATCCCGCCCCTAACTCCGCCCAGTTCCGCCCATTCTCCGCCCCATGGCTGACTAAT
TTTTTTTATTTATGCAGAGGCCGAGGCCGCCTCGGCCTCTGAGCTATTCCAGAAGTAGTGAGGAGGCTTT
TTTGGAGGCCTAGGGACGTACCCAATTCGCCCTATAGTGAGTCGTATTACGCGCGCTCACTGGCCGTCGT
TTTACAACGTCGTGACTGGGAAAACCCTGGCGTTACCCAACTTAATCGCCTTGCAGCACATCCCCCTTTC
GCCAGCTGGCGTAATAGCGAAGAGGCCCGCACCGATCGCCCTTCCCAACAGTTGCGCAGCCTGAATGGCG
AATGGG
[124 nt withheld, positions 3367-3490]
C
[91 nt withheld, positions 3492-3582]
A
[49 nt withheld, positions 3584-3632]
CCTTTGACGTTGGAGTCCACGTTCTTT
[37 nt withheld, positions 3660-3696]
ACCCTATCTCGGTCTATTCTTTTGATTTATAAGGGATTTTGCCGATTTCGGCCTATTGGTTAAAAAATGA
GCTGATTTAACAAAAATTTAACGCGAATTTTAACAAAATATTAACGCTTACAATTTAGGTGGCACTTTTC
GGGGAAATGTGCGCGGAACCCCTATTTGTTTATTTTTCTAAATACATTCAAATATGTATCCGCTCATGAG
ACAATAACCCTGATAAATGCTTCAATAATATTGAAAAAGGAAGAGTATGAGTATTCAACATTTCCGTGTC
GCCCTTATTCCCTTTTTTGCGGCATTTTGCCTTCCTGTTTTTGCTCACCCAGAAACGCTGGTGAAAGTAA
AAGATGCTGAAGATCAGTTGGGTGCACGAGTGGGTTACATCGAACTGGATCTCAACAGCGGTAAGATCCT
TGAGAGTTTTCGCCCCGAAGAACGTTTTCCAATGATGAGCACTTTTAAAGTTCTGCTATGTGGCGCGGTA
TTATCCCGTATTGACGCCGGGCAAGAGCAACTCGGTCGCCGCATACACTATTCTCAGAATGACTTGGTTG
AGTACTCACCAGTCACAGAAAAGCATCTTACGGATGGCATGACAGTAAGAGAATTATGCAGTGCTGCCAT
AACCATGAGTGATAACACTGCGGCCAACTTACTTCTGACAACGATCGGAGGACCGAAGGAGCTAACCGCT
TTTTTGCACAACATGGGGGATCATGTAACTCGCCTTGATCGTTGGGAACCGGAGCTGAATGAAGCCATAC
CAAACGACGAGCGTGACACCACGATGCCTGTAGCAATGGCAACAACGTTGCGCAAACTATTAACTGGCGA
ACTACTTACTCTAGCTTCCCGGCAACAATTAATAGACTGGATGGAGGCGGATAAAGTTGCAGGACCACTT
CTGCGCTCGGCCCTTCCGGCTGGCTGGTTTATTGCTGATAAATCTGGAGCCGGTGAGCGTGGGTCTCGCG
GTATCATTGCAGCACTGGGGCCAGATGGTAAGCCCTCCCGTATCGTAGTTATCTACACGACGGGGAGTCA
GGCAACTATGGATGAACGAAATAGACAGATCGCTGAGATAGGTGCCTCACTGATTAAGCATTGGTAACTG
TCAGACCAAGTTTACTCATATATACTTTAGATTGATTTAAAACTTCATTTTTAATTTAAAAGGATCTAGG
TGAAGATCCTTTTTGATAATCTCATGACCAAAATCCCTTAACGTGAGTTTTCGTTCCACTGAGCGTCAGA
CCCCGTAGAAAAGATCAAAGGATCTTCTTGAGATCCTTTTTTTCTGCGCGTAATCTGCTGCTTGCAAACA
AAAAAACCACCGCTACCAGCGGTGGTTTGTTTGCCGGATCAAGAGCTACCAACTCTTTTTCCGAAGGTAA
CTGGCTTCAGCAGAGCGCAGATACCAAATACTGTTCTTCTAGTGTAGCCGTAGTTAGGCCACCACTTCAA
GAACTCTGTAGCACCGCCTACATACCTCGCTCTGCTAATCCTGTTACCAGTGGCTGCTGCCAGTGGCGAT
AAGTCGTGTCTTACCGGGTTGGACTCAAGACGATAGTTACCGGATAAGGCGCAGCGGTCGGGCTGAACGG
GGGGTTCGTGCACACAGCCCAGCTTGGAGCGAACGACCTACACCGAACTGAGATACCTACAGCGTGAGCT
ATGAGAAAGCGCCACGCTTCCCGAAGGGAGAAAGGCGGACAGGTATCCGGTAAGCGGCAGGGTCGGAACA
GGAGAGCGCACGAGGGAGCTTCCAGGGGGAAACGCCTGGTATCTTTATAGTCCTGTCGGGTTTCGCCACC
TCTGACTTGAGCGTCGATTTTTGTGATGCTCGTCAGGGGGGCGGAGCCTATGGAAAAACGCCAGCAACGC
GGCCTTTTTACGGTTCCTGGCCTTTTGCTGGCCTTTTGCTCACATGTTCTTTCCTGCGTTATCCCCTGAT
TCTGTGGATAACCGTATTACCGCCTTTGAGTGAGCTGATACCGCTCGCCGCAGCCGAACGACCGAGCGCA
GCGAGTCAGTGAGCGAGGAAGCGGAAGAGCGCCCAATACGCAAACCGCCTCTCCCCGCGCGTTGGCCGAT
TCATTAATGCAGCTGGCACGACAGGTTTCCCGACTGGAAAGCGGGCAGTGAGCGCAACGCAATTAATGTG
AGTTAGCTCACTCATTAGGCACCCCAGGCTTTACACTTTATGCTTCCGGCTCGTATGTTGTGTGGAATTG
TGAGCGGATAACAATTTCACACAGGAAACAGCTATGACCATGATTACGCCAAGCGCGCAATTAACCCTCA
CTAAAGGGAACAAAAGCTGGAGCTGCAAGCTTAATGTAGTCTTATGCAATACTCTTGTAGTCTTGCAACA
TGGTAACGATGAGTTAGCAACATGCCTTACAAGGAGAGAAAAAGCACCGTGCATGCCGATTGGTGGAAGT
AAGGTGGTACGATCGTGCCTTATTAGGAAGGCAACAGACGGGTCTGACATGGATTGGACGAACCACTGAA
TTGCCGCATTGCAGAGATATTGTATTTAAGTGCCTAGCTCGATACATAAACGGGTCTCTCTGGTTAGACC
AGATCTGAGCCTGGGAGCTCTCTGGCTAACTAGGGAACCCACTGCTTAAGCCTCAATAAAGCTTGCCTTG
AGTGCTTCAAGTAGTGTGTGCCCGTCTGTTGTGTGACTCTGGTAACTAGAGATCCCTCAGACCCTTTTAG
TCAGTGTGGAAAATCTCTAGCAGTGGCGCCCGAACAGGGACTTGAAAGCGAAAGGGAAACCAGAGGAGCT
CTCTCGACGCAGGACTCGGCTTGCTGAAGCGCGCACGGCAAGAGGCGAGGGGCGGCGACTGGTGAGTACG
CCAAAAATTTTGACTAGCGGAGGCTAGAAGGAGAGAGATGGGTGCGAGAGCGTCAGTATTAAGCGGGGGA
GAATTAGATCGCGATGGGAAAAAATTCGGTTAAGGCCAGGGGGAAAGAAAAAATATAAATTAAAACATAT
AGTATGGGCAAGCAGGGAGCTAGAACGATTCGCAGTTAATCCTGGCCTGTTAGAAACATCAGAAGGCTGT
AGACAAATACTGGGACAGCTACAACCATCCCTTCAGACAGGATCAGAAGAACTTAGATCATTATATAATA
CAGTAGCAACCCTCTATTGTGTGCATCAAAGGATAGAGATAAAAGACACCAAGGAAGCTTTAGACAAGAT
AGAGGAAGAGCAAAACAAAAGTAAGACCACCGCACAGCAAGCGGCCGCTGATCTTCAGACCTGGAGGAGG
AGATATGAGGGACAATTGGAGAAGTGAATTATATAAATATAAAGTAGTAAAAATTGAACCATTAGGAGTA
GCACCCACCAAGGCAAAGAGAAGAGTGGTGCAGAGAGAAAAAAGAGCAGTGGGAATAGGAGCTTTGTTCC
TTGGGTTCTTGGGAGCAGCAGGAAGCACTATGGGCGCAGCGTCAATGACGCTGACGGTACAGGCCAGACA
ATTATTGTCTGGTATAGTGCAGCAGCAGAACAATTTGCTGAGGGCTATTGAGGCGCAACAGCATCTGTTG
CAACTCACAGTCTGGGGCATCAAGCAGCTCCAGGCAAGAATCCTGGCTGTGGAAAGATACCTAAAGGATC
AACAGCTCCTGGGGATTTGGGGTTGCTCTGGAAAACTCATTTGCACCACTGCTGTGCCTTGGAATGCTAG
TTGGAGTAATAAATCTCTGGAACAGATTTGGAATCACACGACCTGGATGGAGTGGGACAGAGAAATTAAC
AATTACACAAGCTTAATACACTCCTTAATTGAAGAATCGCAAAACCAGCAAGAAAAGAATGAACAAGAAT
TATTGGAATTAGATAAATGGGCAAGTTTGTGGAATTGGTTTAACATAACAAATTGGCTGTGGTATATAAA
ATTATTCATAATGATAGTAGGAGGCTTGGTAGGTTTAAGAATAGTTTTTGCTGTACTTTCTATAGTGAAT
AGAGTTAGGCAGGGATATTCACCATTATCGTTTCAGACCCACCTCCCAACCCCGAGGGGACCCAGAGAGG
GCCTATTTCCCATGATTCCTTCATATTTGCATATACGATACAAGGCTGTTAGAGAGATAATTAGAATTAA
TTTGACTGTAAACACAAAGATATTAGTACAAAATACGTGACGTAGAAAGTAATAATTTCTTGGGTAGTTT
GCAGTTTTAAAATTATGTTTTAAAATGGACTATCATATGCTTACCGTAACTTGAAAGTATTTCGATTTCT
TGGCTTTATATATCTTGTGGAAAGGACGAAACACCGGCACATCACCTACACTACCAGTTTTAGAGCTAGA
AATAGCAAGTTAAAATAAGGCTAGTCCGTTATCAACTTGAAAAAGTGGCACCGAGTCGGTGCTTTTTTAA
GCTTGGCGTAACTAGATCTTGAGACAAATGGCAGTATTCATCCACAATTTTAAAAGAAAAGGGGGGATTG
GGGGGTACAGTGCAGGGGAAAGAATAGTAGACATAATAGCAACAGACATACAAACTAAAGAATTACAAAA
ACAAATTACAAAAATTCAAAATTTTCGGGTTTATTACAGGGACAGCAGAGATCCACTTTGGCGCCGGCTC
GAGGGGG
Features (pLannotate 1.2.2; 29 found; start..end, strand, type, name):
     14..80      +  CDS            small t antigen (fragment): SV40 (simian virus 40) small t antigen
    106..317     +  promoter       EF-1α core promoter: core promoter for human elongation factor EF-1α
    318..1256    +  intron         EF-1α intron A: intron upstream of the start codon of human EF-1α
   1278..1877    +  CDS            PuroR (fragment): puromycin N-acetyltransferase; pac from Streptomyces; confers resistance to puromycin
   1893..2481    +  misc_feature   WPRE: woodchuck hepatitis virus posttranscriptional regulatory element
   2532..2551    +  misc_feature   cPPT/CTS (fragment): central polypurine tract and central termination sequence of HIV-1
   2553..2786    +  LTR            3' LTR (ΔU3): self-inactivating 3' long terminal repeat (LTR) from HIV-1
   2864..2985    +  polyA_signal   SV40 poly(A) signal: SV40 polyadenylation signal
   3025..3160    +  rep_origin     SV40 ori: SV40 origin of replication
   3181..3199    -  promoter       T7 promoter: promoter for bacteriophage T7 RNA polymerase
   3207..3362    +  CDS            lacZα (fragment): LacZα fragment of β-galactosidase; lacZ fragment
   3367..3795    +  rep_origin     f1 ori (sequence partly withheld): f1 bacteriophage origin of replication; arrow indicates direction of (+) strand synthesis
   3848..3952    +  promoter       AmpR promoter: bla
   3953..4813    +  CDS            AmpR: β-lactamase; bla; confers resistance to ampicillin, carbenicillin, and related antibiotics
   4984..5572    +  rep_origin     ori: high-copy-number ColE1/pMB1/pBR322/pUC origin of replication
   5755..5847    +  CDS            lacI (fragment): lac repressor; lacI; The lac repressor binds to the lac operator to inhibit transcription in E. coli. This inhibition can be relieved by adding lactose or isopropyl-β-D-thiogalactopyranoside (IPTG).
   5860..5881    +  protein_bind   CAP binding site: CAP binding activates transcription in the presence of cAMP. E. coli catabolite activator protein
   5896..5926    +  promoter       lac promoter: promoter for the E. coli lac operon
   5934..5950    +  protein_bind   lac operator: The lac repressor binds to the lac operator to inhibit transcription in E. coli. This inhibition can be relieved by adding lactose or isopropyl-β-D-thiogalactopyranoside (IPTG). lac repressor encoded by lacI
   5995..6013    +  promoter       T3 promoter: promoter for bacteriophage T3 RNA polymerase
   6041..6267    +  promoter       RSV promoter: Rous sarcoma virus enhancer/promoter
   6268..6448    +  LTR            5' LTR (truncated): truncated 5' long terminal repeat (LTR) from HIV-1
   6495..6620    +  misc_feature   HIV-1 Ψ: packaging signal of human immunodeficiency virus type 1
   6604..6967    +  CDS            HIV-1 gag (fragment): gag protein from human immunodeficiency virus 1; gag
   7113..7346    +  misc_feature   RRE: The Rev response element (RRE) of HIV-1 allows for Rev-dependent mRNA export from the nucleus to the cytoplasm.
   7723..7749    +  CDS            Rev (fragment): human immunodeficiency virus 1 (HIV-1) Rev protein; rev; enhances nuclear export of unspliced and incompletely spliced viral mRNAs
   7753..7993    +  promoter       U6 promoter: RNA polymerase III promoter for human U6 snRNA
   8023..8098    +  misc_RNA       gRNA scaffold: guide RNA scaffold for the Streptococcus pyogenes CRISPR/Cas9 system
   8154..8271    +  misc_feature   cPPT/CTS: central polypurine tract and central termination sequence of HIV-1
