[The description below was written by a language model from this plasmid's Addgene catalogue record and pLannotate feature annotations shown in this document.]
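Description:
MAST2 gRNA (BRDN0001146731) is a third-generation lentiviral CRISPR guide plasmid built on the lentiGuide-Puro backbone. It expresses a single guide RNA directed against human MAST2, a kinase gene also known as MAST205 or MTSSK, with the guide designed against the NM_015112.2 reference transcript. In bacteria the 8.3 kb plasmid is maintained at high copy through a ColE1/pUC-type origin and selected with ampicillin via the β-lactamase gene. An f1 origin, an SV40 origin and poly(A) signal, and remnants of the lac region and T7/T3 promoters are also carried in the backbone.

The viral genome is transcribed from an RSV promoter fused to a truncated HIV-1 5' LTR. This makes packaging Tat-independent, as is typical of third-generation systems. The genome also includes the Ψ packaging signal with a partial gag sequence, the Rev response element for nuclear export of the genomic RNA, a cPPT/CTS to aid nuclear import, and a self-inactivating ΔU3 3' LTR.

Between the LTRs sit two expression units. A human U6 RNA polymerase III promoter drives the MAST2-specific spacer fused to the Streptococcus pyogenes gRNA scaffold. An EF-1α core promoter with its intron A drives puromycin N-acetyltransferase, followed by a WPRE that enhances transcript expression, so transduced mammalian cells can be selected with puromycin.

The plasmid does not encode Cas9. It is meant to be used alongside a separate Cas9 lentivector or in cells that already express Cas9, in order to disrupt MAST2. The guide belongs to a human kinome gRNA collection associated with work on optimised sgRNA design.
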