Addgene plasmid #76937: MAST2 gRNA (BRDN0001146731)
Purpose: 3rd generation lentiviral gRNA plasmid targeting human MAST2
Depositing lab: John Doench & David Root. Depositing organization: Broad Institute. Publication: Optimized sgRNA design to maximize activity and minimize off-target effects of CRISPR-Cas9. Doench JG, Fusi N, Sullender M, Hegde M, Vaimberg EW, Donovan KF, Smith I, Tothova Z, Wilen C, Orchard R, Virgin HW, Listgarten J, Root DE. Nat Biotechnol. 2016 Jan 18. doi: 10.1038/nbt.3437. PubMed 26780180.
Backbone
  Vector backbone: lentiGuide-Puro
  Backbone manufacturer: Zhang Lab (Addgene plasmid # 52963)
  Vector type: Mammalian Expression, Lentiviral, CRISPR
  Selectable markers: Puromycin
Growth in bacteria
  Bacterial resistance: Ampicillin, 100 μg/mL
  Growth temperature: 37°C
  Growth strain: DH5alpha
  Copy number: High Copy
Gene/Insert
  Gene/Insert name: MAST2 (alt names: MAST2; NM_015112.2)
  gRNA/shRNA sequence: GCACATCACCTACACTACCA
  Species: H. sapiens (human)
  Entrez Gene: MAST2 (a.k.a. MAST205, MTSSK)
  Promoter: hU6
  Cloning method: Unknown
  Sequencing primers: 5′ U6-F; 3′ pS2-R
Terms and licenses: Academic/Nonprofit Terms; Industry Terms: Not Available to Industry
Depositor comments: The gRNA was designed to target the following Genbank reference sequence(s): NM_015112.2. Note that this plasmid does NOT contain Cas9. It should be used in conjunction with lentiCas9-Blast (Addgene #52962) or otherwise with cell lines already expressing Cas9. Browse the full kinome gRNA library at http://www.addgene.org/pooled-library/broadgpp-human-kinome/ or visit http://www.broadinstitute.org/rnai/public/ for detailed protocols and information.
How to cite: MAST2 gRNA (BRDN0001146731) was a gift from John Doench & David Root (Addgene plasmid # 76937 ; http://n2t.net/addgene:76937 ; RRID:Addgene_76937)
