>Addgene plasmid #76937 | MAST2 gRNA (BRDN0001146731) | depositor partial sequence | sequence record 144397 | Target Sequence
GCACATCACCTACACTACCA
