>Addgene plasmid #76937 | MAST2 gRNA (BRDN0001146731) | addgene partial sequence | sequence record 186797 | hU6-F
AGAAAGTAATAATTTCTTGGGTAGTTTGCAGTTTTAAAATTATGTTTTAAAATGGACTATCATATGCTTA
CCGTAACTTGAAAGTATTTCGATTTCTTGGCTTTATATATCTTGTGGAAAGGACGAAACACCGGCACATC
ACCTACACTACCAGTTTTAGAGCTAGAAATAGCAAGTTAAAATAAGGCTAGTCCGTTATCAACTTGAAAA
AGTGGCACCGAGTCGGTGCTTTTTTAAGCTTGGCGTAACTAGATCTTGAGACAAATGGCAGTATTCATCC
ACAATTTTAAAAGAAAAGGGGGGATTGGGGGGTACAGTGCAGGGGAAAGAATAGTAGACATAATAGCAAC
AGACATACAAACTAAAGAATTACAAAAACAAATTACAAAAATTCAAAATTTTCGGGTTTATTACAGGGAC
AGCAGAGATCCACTTTGGCGCCGGCTCGAGGGGGCCCGGGTGCAAAGATGGATAAAGTTTTAAACAGAGA
GGAATCTTTGCAGCTAATGGACCTTCTAGGTCTTGAAAGGAGTGGGAATTGGCTCCGGTGCCCGTCAGTG
GGCAGAGCGC
